>Addgene plasmid #122445 | pZ143-pcDNA3-BvCas12b | addgene full sequence | sequence record 236181 | Addgene NGS Result
GACATTGATTATTGACTAGTTATTAATAGTAATCAATTACGGGGTCATTAGTTCATAGCCCATATATGGA
GTTCCGCGTTACATAACTTACGGTAAATGGCCCGCCTGGCTGACCGCCCAACGACCCCCGCCCATTGACG
TCAATAATGACGTATGTTCCCATAGTAACGCCAATAGGGACTTTCCATTGACGTCAATGGGTGGAGTATT
TACGGTAAACTGCCCACTTGGCAGTACATCAAGTGTATCATATGCCAAGTACGCCCCCTATTGACGTCAA
TGACGGTAAATGGCCCGCCTGGCATTATGCCCAGTACATGACCTTATGGGACTTTCCTACTTGGCAGTAC
ATCTACGTATTAGTCATCGCTATTACCATGGTGATGCGGTTTTGGCAGTACATCAATGGGCGTGGATAGC
GGTTTGACTCACGGGGATTTCCAAGTCTCCACCCCATTGACGTCAATGGGAGTTTGTTTTGGCACCAAAA
TCAACGGGACTTTCCAAAATGTCGTAACAACTCCGCCCCATTGACGCAAATGGGCGGTAGGCGTGTACGG
TGGGAGGTCTATATAAGCAGAGCTCTCTGGCTAACTAGAGAACCCACTGCTTACTGGCTTATCGAAATTA
ATACGACTCACTATAGGGAGACCCAAGCTGGCTAGCGTTTAAACTTAAGCTTGCCACCATGGCCCCAAAG
AAGAAGCGGAAGGTCGGTATCCACGGAGTCCCAGCAGCCGCCATCCGGTCCATCAAGCTGAAGATGAAGA
CCAACAGCGGCACCGACAGCATCTACCTGAGAAAAGCCCTGTGGCGGACCCACCAGCTGATCAATGAGGG
AATCGCCTACTACATGAACCTGCTGACCCTGTACCGGCAAGAGGCCATCGGCGACAAGACCAAAGAAGCC
TATCAGGCCGAGCTGATTAACATCATCCGGAACCAGCAGCGGAACAACGGCAGCTCTGAGGAACACGGCT
CCGACCAAGAAATTCTGGCCCTGCTGAGACAGCTGTACGAGCTGATCATCCCCAGCAGCATCGGCGAATC
TGGCGACGCTAATCAGCTGGGCAACAAGTTTCTGTACCCTCTGGTGGACCCCAACAGCCAGTCTGGCAAG
GGCACATCTAACGCCGGCAGAAAGCCCAGATGGAAGCGGCTGAAAGAGGAAGGCAACCCCGACTGGGAAC
TCGAGAAGAAGAAGGACGAGGAACGCAAGGCCAAGGATCCCACCGTGAAGATCTTTGACAACCTGAACAA
ATACGGCCTGCTGCCTCTGTTCCCACTGTTCACCAACATCCAGAAAGACATCGAGTGGCTGCCCCTGGGC
AAGAGACAGTCTGTGCGGAAGTGGGACAAAGACATGTTCATCCAGGCCATCGAGAGACTGCTGAGCTGGG
AGAGCTGGAACAGAAGAGTGGCCGACGAGTACAAACAGCTGAAAGAAAAGACCGAGAGCTACTACAAAGA
GCACCTGACAGGCGGCGAGGAATGGATCGAGAAGATCCGGAAGTTCGAGAAAGAACGGAACATGGAACTG
GAAAAGAACGCCTTCGCTCCCAACGACGGCTACTTCATCACCAGCAGACAGATCAGAGGCTGGGACAGAG
TGTACGAGAAGTGGTCCAAGCTGCCCGAGTCTGCTAGCCCTGAGGAACTGTGGAAAGTGGTGGCCGAGCA
GCAGAACAAGATGTCCGAAGGCTTCGGCGACCCCAAGGTGTTCAGCTTCCTGGCCAACAGAGAGAACCGG
GACATTTGGAGAGGCCACAGCGAGCGGATCTACCACATTGCCGCCTACAACGGCCTGCAGAAGAAGCTGA
GCCGGACCAAAGAGCAGGCCACCTTCACACTGCCTGACGCCATTGAACACCCTCTGTGGATCAGATACGA
GAGCCCTGGCGGCACCAACCTGAATCTGTTCAAGCTGGAAGAGAAACAGAAAAAGAACTACTACGTGACC
CTGAGCAAGATCATCTGGCCCAGCGAGGAAAAGTGGATTGAGAAAGAGAACATCGAGATCCCTCTGGCTC
CCAGCATCCAGTTCAACCGGCAGATTAAGCTGAAGCAGCACGTGAAGGGCAAGCAAGAGATCAGCTTCAG
CGACTACAGCAGCCGGATCAGCCTGGATGGTGTTCTCGGCGGCAGCAGAATCCAGTTTAATCGGAAGTAC
ATCAAGAACCACAAAGAGCTGCTCGGAGAGGGCGACATCGGCCCCGTGTTCTTTAACCTGGTGGTGGATG
TGGCCCCTCTGCAAGAAACCAGAAACGGCAGACTGCAGAGCCCCATCGGCAAGGCCCTGAAAGTGATCAG
CAGCGACTTCTCCAAAGTGATCGACTACAAGCCGAAAGAACTCATGGATTGGATGAATACCGGCAGCGCC
AGCAACAGCTTTGGAGTGGCTTCTCTGCTGGAAGGCATGAGAGTGATGAGCATCGACATGGGCCAGAGAA
CCAGCGCCTCCGTGTCCATCTTCGAGGTCGTGAAAGAACTGCCCAAGGATCAAGAGCAGAAGCTGTTCTA
CAGCATCAACGACACCGAGCTGTTCGCCATCCACAAGCGGAGCTTTCTGCTGAACCTGCCTGGCGAGGTG
GTCACCAAGAACAACAAGCAGCAGCGGCAAGAGCGGCGGAAAAAGCGGCAGTTTGTGCGGAGCCAGATCA
GAATGCTGGCCAACGTGCTGCGGCTGGAAACAAAGAAAACCCCTGACGAGCGGAAGAAGGCCATTCACAA
GCTGATGGAAATCGTGCAGAGCTACGACAGCTGGACCGCCAGCCAGAAAGAAGTGTGGGAGAAAGAGCTG
AATCTCCTGACCAACATGGCCGCCTTCAATGACGAGATCTGGAAAGAAAGCCTGGTGGAACTGCACCACC
GGATCGAGCCTTACGTGGGACAGATCGTGTCCAAGTGGCGGAAGGGCCTGTCTGAGGGCAGAAAGAATCT
GGCCGGCATCAGCATGTGGAACATCGACGAACTGGAAGATACCAGGCGGCTGCTGATTTCCTGGTCCAAG
AGAAGCAGAACCCCAGGCGAGGCCAACAGGATCGAAACCGATGAGCCTTTCGGCAGCAGCCTGCTCCAGC
ACATTCAGAACGTGAAGGACGACAGACTGAAGCAGATGGCCAACCTGATCATCATGACAGCCCTGGGCTT
TAAGTACGACAAAGAGGAAAAGGACCGGTACAAGCGGTGGAAAGAGACATACCCCGCCTGCCAGATCATC
CTGTTCGAGAACCTGAACCGCTACCTGTTCAACCTCGACCGGTCCAGACGCGAGAACAGCAGACTGATGA
AGTGGGCCCATCGGAGCATCCCCAGAACCGTGTCTATGCAGGGCGAGATGTTCGGCCTGCAAGTGGGCGA
CGTTCGGAGCGAGTACAGCTCCAGATTCCACGCCAAAACAGGCGCCCCTGGCATCAGATGTCACGCCCTG
ACTGAAGAGGATCTGAAGGCCGGCAGCAACACCCTGAAGAGACTGATCGAGGACGGCTTCATCAATGAGA
GCGAGCTGGCCTACCTGAAGAAGGGCGATATCATCCCTAGCCAAGGCGGCGAACTGTTCGTGACACTGTC
CAAGCGGTACAAGAAGGACAGCGACAACAACGAGCTGACCGTGATCCACGCCGACATCAACGCCGCTCAG
AATCTGCAGAAGCGGTTTTGGCAGCAAAACAGCGAGGTGTACAGAGTGCCCTGTCAGCTGGCCAGAATGG
GCGAAGATAAGCTGTACATCCCCAAGAGCCAGACCGAGACAATCAAGAAGTATTTCGGCAAGGGCTCCTT
CGTGAAGAACAATACCGAACAAGAGGTCTACAAGTGGGAGAAGTCCGAGAAAATGAAGATCAAGACGGAC
ACCACCTTCGACCTGCAAGACCTGGATGGCTTCGAGGACATCAGCAAGACCATTGAGCTGGCACAAGAGC
AGCAAAAGAAATACCTGACCATGTTCAGGGACCCCAGCGGCTACTTTTTCAACAATGAGACATGGCGGCC
TCAAAAAGAATACTGGTCCATCGTGAACAACATCATCAAGAGCTGCCTCAAGAAGAAGATCCTGAGCAAC
AAGGTCGAGCTGAAAAGGCCGGCGGCCACGAAAAAGGCCGGCCAGGCAAAAAAGAAAAAGGGATCCTACC
CATACGATGTTCCAGATTACGCTTATCCCTACGACGTGCCTGATTATGCATACCCATATGATGTCCCCGA
CTATGCCTAAGAATTCTGCAGATATCCAGCACAGTGGCGGCCGCTCGAGTCTAGAGGGCCCGTTTAAACC
CGCTGATCAGCCTCGACTGTGCCTTCTAGTTGCCAGCCATCTGTTGTTTGCCCCTCCCCCGTGCCTTCCT
TGACCCTGGAAGGTGCCACTCCCACTGTCCTTTCCTAATAAAATGAGGAAATTGCATCGCATTGTCTGAG
TAGGTGTCATTCTATTCTGGGGGGTGGGGTGGGGCAGGACAGCAAGGGGGAGGATTGGGAAGACAATAGC
AGGCATGCTGGGGATGCGGTGGGCTCTATGGCTTCTGAGGCGGAAAGAACCAGCTGGGGCTCTAGGGGGT
ATCCCC
[124 nt withheld, positions 4557-4680]
C
[91 nt withheld, positions 4682-4772]
A
[49 nt withheld, positions 4774-4822]
CCTTTGACGTTGGAGTCCACGTTCTTT
[37 nt withheld, positions 4850-4886]
ACCCTATCTCGGTCTATTCTTTTGATTTATAAGGGATTTTGCCGATTTCGGCCTATTGGTTAAAAAATGA
GCTGATTTAACAAAAATTTAACGCGAATTAATTCTGTGGAATGTGTGTCAGTTAGGGTGTGGAAAGTCCC
CAGGCTCCCCAGCAGGCAGAAGTATGCAAAGCATGCATCTCAATTAGTCAGCAACCAGGTGTGGAAAGTC
CCCAGGCTCCCCAGCAGGCAGAAGTATGCAAAGCATGCATCTCAATTAGTCAGCAACCATAGTCCCGCCC
CTAACTCCGCCCATCCCGCCCCTAACTCCGCCCAGTTCCGCCCATTCTCCGCCCCATGGCTGACTAATTT
TTTTTATTTATGCAGAGGCCGAGGCCGCCTCTGCCTCTGAGCTATTCCAGAAGTAGTGAGGAGGCTTTTT
TGGAGGCCTAGGCTTTTGCAAAAAGCTCCCGGGAGCTTGTATATCCATTTTCGGATCTGATCAAGAGACA
GGATGAGGATCGTTTCGCATGATTGAACAAGATGGATTGCACGCAGGTTCTCCGGCCGCTTGGGTGGAGA
GGCTATTCGGCTATGACTGGGCACAACAGACAATCGGCTGCTCTGATGCCGCCGTGTTCCGGCTGTCAGC
GCAGGGGCGCCCGGTTCTTTTTGTCAAGACCGACCTGTCCGGTGCCCTGAATGAACTGCAGGACGAGGCA
GCGCGGCTATCGTGGCTGGCCACGACGGGCGTTCCTTGCGCAGCTGTGCTCGACGTTGTCACTGAAGCGG
GAAGGGACTGGCTGCTATTGGGCGAAGTGCCGGGGCAGGATCTCCTGTCATCTCACCTTGCTCCTGCCGA
GAAAGTATCCATCATGGCTGATGCAATGCGGCGGCTGCATACGCTTGATCCGGCTACCTGCCCATTCGAC
CACCAAGCGAAACATCGCATCGAGCGAGCACGTACTCGGATGGAAGCCGGTCTTGTCGATCAGGATGATC
TGGACGAAGAGCATCAGGGGCTCGCGCCAGCCGAACTGTTCGCCAGGCTCAAGGCGCGCATGCCCGACGG
CGAGGATCTCGTCGTGACCCATGGCGATGCCTGCTTGCCGAATATCATGGTGGAAAATGGCCGCTTTTCT
GGATTCATCGACTGTGGCCGGCTGGGTGTGGCGGACCGCTATCAGGACATAGCGTTGGCTACCCGTGATA
TTGCTGAAGAGCTTGGCGGCGAATGGGCTGACCGCTTCCTCGTGCTTTACGGTATCGCCGCTCCCGATTC
GCAGCGCATCGCCTTCTATCGCCTTCTTGACGAGTTCTTCTGAGCGGGACTCTGGGGTTCGAAATGACCG
ACCAAGCGACGCCCAACCTGCCATCACGAGATTTCGATTCCACCGCCGCCTTCTATGAAAGGTTGGGCTT
CGGAATCGTTTTCCGGGACGCCGGCTGGATGATCCTCCAGCGCGGGGATCTCATGCTGGAGTTCTTCGCC
CACCCCAACTTGTTTATTGCAGCTTATAATGGTTACAAATAAAGCAATAGCATCACAAATTTCACAAATA
AAGCATTTTTTTCACTGCATTCTAGTTGTGGTTTGTCCAAACTCATCAATGTATCTTATCATGTCTGTAT
ACCGTCGACCTCTAGCTAGAGCTTGGCGTAATCATGGTCATAGCTGTTTCCTGTGTGAAATTGTTATCCG
CTCACAATTCCACACAACATACGAGCCGGAAGCATAAAGTGTAAAGCCTGGGGTGCCTAATGAGTGAGCT
AACTCACATTAATTGCGTTGCGCTCACTGCCCGCTTTCCAGTCGGGAAACCTGTCGTGCCAGCTGCATTA
ATGAATCGGCCAACGCGCGGGGAGAGGCGGTTTGCGTATTGGGCGCTCTTCCGCTTCCTCGCTCACTGAC
TCGCTGCGCTCGGTCGTTCGGCTGCGGCGAGCGGTATCAGCTCACTCAAAGGCGGTAATACGGTTATCCA
CAGAATCAGGGGATAACGCAGGAAAGAACATGTGAGCAAAAGGCCAGCAAAAGGCCAGGAACCGTAAAAA
GGCCGCGTTGCTGGCGTTTTTCCATAGGCTCCGCCCCCCTGACGAGCATCACAAAAATCGACGCTCAAGT
CAGAGGTGGCGAAACCCGACAGGACTATAAAGATACCAGGCGTTTCCCCCTGGAAGCTCCCTCGTGCGCT
CTCCTGTTCCGACCCTGCCGCTTACCGGATACCTGTCCGCCTTTCTCCCTTCGGGAAGCGTGGCGCTTTC
TCATAGCTCACGCTGTAGGTATCTCAGTTCGGTGTAGGTCGTTCGCTCCAAGCTGGGCTGTGTGCACGAA
CCCCCCGTTCAGCCCGACCGCTGCGCCTTATCCGGTAACTATCGTCTTGAGTCCAACCCGGTAAGACACG
ACTTATCGCCACTGGCAGCAGCCACTGGTAACAGGATTAGCAGAGCGAGGTATGTAGGCGGTGCTACAGA
GTTCTTGAAGTGGTGGCCTAACTACGGCTACACTAGAAGAACAGTATTTGGTATCTGCGCTCTGCTGAAG
CCAGTTACCTTCGGAAAAAGAGTTGGTAGCTCTTGATCCGGCAAACAAACCACCGCTGGTAGCGGTGGTT
TTTTTGTTTGCAAGCAGCAGATTACGCGCAGAAAAAAAGGATCTCAAGAAGATCCTTTGATCTTTTCTAC
GGGGTCTGACGCTCAGTGGAACGAAAACTCACGTTAAGGGATTTTGGTCATGAGATTATCAAAAAGGATC
TTCACCTAGATCCTTTTAAATTAAAAATGAAGTTTTAAATCAATCTAAAGTATATATGAGTAAACTTGGT
CTGACAGTTACCAATGCTTAATCAGTGAGGCACCTATCTCAGCGATCTGTCTATTTCGTTCATCCATAGT
TGCCTGACTCCCCGTCGTGTAGATAACTACGATACGGGAGGGCTTACCATCTGGCCCCAGTGCTGCAATG
ATACCGCGAGACCCACGCTCACCGGCTCCAGATTTATCAGCAATAAACCAGCCAGCCGGAAGGGCCGAGC
GCAGAAGTGGTCCTGCAACTTTATCCGCCTCCATCCAGTCTATTAATTGTTGCCGGGAAGCTAGAGTAAG
TAGTTCGCCAGTTAATAGTTTGCGCAACGTTGTTGCCATTGCTACAGGCATCGTGGTGTCACGCTCGTCG
TTTGGTATGGCTTCATTCAGCTCCGGTTCCCAACGATCAAGGCGAGTTACATGATCCCCCATGTTGTGCA
AAAAAGCGGTTAGCTCCTTCGGTCCTCCGATCGTTGTCAGAAGTAAGTTGGCCGCAGTGTTATCACTCAT
GGTTATGGCAGCACTGCATAATTCTCTTACTGTCATGCCATCCGTAAGATGCTTTTCTGTGACTGGTGAG
TACTCAACCAAGTCATTCTGAGAATAGTGTATGCGGCGACCGAGTTGCTCTTGCCCGGCGTCAATACGGG
ATAATACCGCGCCACATAGCAGAACTTTAAAAGTGCTCATCATTGGAAAACGTTCTTCGGGGCGAAAACT
CTCAAGGATCTTACCGCTGTTGAGATCCAGTTCGATGTAACCCACTCGTGCACCCAACTGATCTTCAGCA
TCTTTTACTTTCACCAGCGTTTCTGGGTGAGCAAAAACAGGAAGGCAAAATGCCGCAAAAAAGGGAATAA
GGGCGACACGGAAATGTTGAATACTCATACTCTTCCTTTTTCAATATTATTGAAGCATTTATCAGGGTTA
TTGTCTCATGAGCGGATACATATTTGAATGTATTTAGAAAAATAAACAAATAGGGGTTCCGCGCACATTT
CCCCGAAAAGTGCCACCTGACGTCGACGGATCGGGAGATCTCCCGATCCCCTATGGTGCACTCTCAGTAC
AATCTGCTCTGATGCCGCATAGTTAAGCCAGTATCTGCTCCCTGCTTGTGTGTTGGAGGTCGCTGAGTAG
TGCGCGAGCAAAATTTAAGCTACAACAAGGCAAGGCTTGACCGACAATTGCATGAAGAATCTGCTTAGGG
TTAGGCGTTTTGCGCTGCTTCGCGATGTACGGGCCAGATATACGCGTT
Features (pLannotate 1.2.2; 21 found; start..end, strand, type, name):
      1..380     +  enhancer       CMV enhancer: human cytomegalovirus immediate early enhancer
    381..584     +  promoter       CMV promoter: human cytomegalovirus (CMV) immediate early promoter
    580..613     +  LTR            5' LTR (truncated) (fragment): truncated 5' long terminal repeat (LTR) from HIV-1
    629..647     +  promoter       T7 promoter: promoter for bacteriophage T7 RNA polymerase
   4073..4120    +  CDS            nucleoplasmin NLS: bipartite nuclear localization signal from nucleoplasmin
   4127..4207    +  CDS            3xHA: three tandem HA epitope tags
   4287..4511    +  polyA_signal   bGH poly(A) signal: bovine growth hormone polyadenylation signal
   4515..4536    +  promoter       SV40 promoter (fragment): SV40 enhancer and early promoter
   4557..4985    +  rep_origin     f1 ori (sequence partly withheld): f1 bacteriophage origin of replication; arrow indicates direction of (+) strand synthesis
   4999..5328    +  promoter       SV40 promoter: SV40 enhancer and early promoter
   5395..6186    +  CDS            neo: KKA2_KLEPN - Also known as kan, nptII. Experimental evidence at protein level: Swiss-Prot protein existence level 1. Resistance to kanamycin, neomycin, paromomycin, ribostamycin, butirosin and gentamicin B. From Klebsiella pneumoniae.
   6210..6368    +  CDS            ble (fragment): BLE_KLEPN - Experimental evidence at protein level: Swiss-Prot protein existence level 1. Binding protein with a strong affinity to the bleomycin family of antibiotics. Binds to CL990; an antimitotic-antibiotic compound. From Klebsiella pneumoniae.
   6363..6484    +  polyA_signal   SV40 poly(A) signal: SV40 polyadenylation signal
   6557..6573    -  protein_bind   lac operator: The lac repressor binds to the lac operator to inhibit transcription in E. coli. This inhibition can be relieved by adding lactose or isopropyl-β-D-thiogalactopyranoside (IPTG). lac repressor encoded by lacI
   6581..6611    -  promoter       lac promoter: promoter for the E. coli lac operon
   6626..6647    -  protein_bind   CAP binding site: CAP binding activates transcription in the presence of cAMP. E. coli catabolite activator protein
   6660..6752    -  CDS            lacI (fragment): lac repressor; lacI; The lac repressor binds to the lac operator to inhibit transcription in E. coli. This inhibition can be relieved by adding lactose or isopropyl-β-D-thiogalactopyranoside (IPTG).
   6935..7523    -  rep_origin     ori: high-copy-number ColE1/pMB1/pBR322/pUC origin of replication
   7694..8554    -  CDS            AmpR: β-lactamase; bla; confers resistance to ampicillin, carbenicillin, and related antibiotics
   8555..8659    -  promoter       AmpR promoter: bla
   8718..8770    -  misc_feature   bom (fragment): basis of mobility region from pBR322
