[The description below was written by a language model from this plasmid's Addgene catalogue record and pLannotate feature annotations shown in this document.]
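Description:
pZ143-pcDNA3-BvCas12b is a mammalian expression plasmid of about 8.9 kb, built on the pcDNA3.1 backbone, that produces the CRISPR effector BvCas12b in transfected mammalian cells. It is propagated in E. coli as a high-copy plasmid through a ColE1/pUC-type origin and selected with ampicillin via the β-lactamase gene. The backbone also carries an f1 origin and a neomycin phosphotransferase cassette flanked by the SV40 early promoter and SV40 polyadenylation signal, which in principle allows G418 selection of stably transfected mammalian cells. Small annotated fragments (ble, lacI, the lac promoter/operator region, bom, and a short match to an HIV-1 LTR) appear to be backbone remnants rather than functional elements.

The expression cassette is driven by the human cytomegalovirus immediate-early enhancer and promoter, followed by a T7 promoter that could support in vitro transcription. According to the catalogue entry, the insert encodes BvCas12b flanked by nuclear localization signals and ending in a C-terminal 3xHA epitope tag. The feature table does not annotate the Cas12b coding sequence or the N-terminal NLS. It leaves a gap of roughly 3.4 kb between the T7 promoter and a nucleoplasmin bipartite NLS, which is where the nuclease open reading frame presumably lies. The nucleoplasmin NLS is followed by the 3xHA tag and a bovine growth hormone polyadenylation signal. The NLSs direct the nuclease to the nucleus, and the HA tag permits detection by immunoblotting or immunostaining.

No guide RNA cassette is annotated, so the guide would need to be supplied separately. The plasmid was deposited with work on engineering Cas12b for human genome editing.
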