Addgene plasmid #122445: pZ143-pcDNA3-BvCas12b
Purpose: Expresses BvCas12b in mammalian cells
Depositing lab: Feng Zhang. Depositing organization: Broad Institute. Publication: Engineering of CRISPR-Cas12b for human genome editing. Strecker J, Jones S, Koopal B, Schmid-Burgk J, Zetsche B, Gao L, Makarova KS, Koonin EV, Zhang F. Nat Commun. 2019 Jan 22;10(1):212. doi: 10.1038/s41467-018-08224-4. PubMed 30670702.
Backbone
  Vector backbone: pcDNA3.1
  Vector type: Mammalian Expression
Growth in bacteria
  Bacterial resistance: Ampicillin, 100 μg/mL
  Growth temperature: 37°C
  Growth strain: DH5alpha
  Copy number: High Copy
Gene/Insert
  Gene/Insert name: CMV-NLS-BvCas12b-NLS-3xHA
  Tag / fusion protein: 3XHA (C terminal on insert)
Terms and licenses: Academic/Nonprofit Terms; Industry Terms: Not Available to Industry
How to cite: pZ143-pcDNA3-BvCas12b was a gift from Feng Zhang (Addgene plasmid # 122445 ; http://n2t.net/addgene:122445 ; RRID:Addgene_122445)
